Addgene plasmid #155232: CFP-CaaX
Purpose: membane marker
Depositing lab: Tobias Meyer. Depositing organization: Stanford University. Publication: Membrane-proximal F-actin restricts local membrane protrusions and directs cell migration. Bisaria A, Hayer A, Garbett D, Cohen D, Meyer T. Science. 2020 Jun 12;368(6496):1205-1210. doi: 10.1126/science.aay7794. PubMed 32527825.
Backbone
  Vector backbone: pEGFP-C1
  Vector type: Mammalian Expression
Growth in bacteria
  Bacterial resistance: Kanamycin, 50 μg/mL
  Growth temperature: 37°C
  Growth strain: DH5alpha
  Copy number: High Copy
Gene/Insert
  Gene/Insert name: CFP C-term tagged with the CaaX sequence derived from Kras4b. Membrane control
  Species: H. sapiens (human)
  Tag / fusion protein: CFP (C terminal on insert)
  Cloning method: Restriction Enzyme; 5′ cloning site Unknown (unknown if destroyed)
Terms and licenses: Academic/Nonprofit Terms; Industry Terms: Not Available to Industry
How to cite: CFP-CaaX was a gift from Tobias Meyer (Addgene plasmid # 155232 ; http://n2t.net/addgene:155232 ; RRID:Addgene_155232)
