[The description below was written by a language model from this plasmid's Addgene catalogue record and pLannotate feature annotations shown in this document.]
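Description:
CFP-CaaX is a mammalian expression plasmid of about 4.7 kb built on the pEGFP-C1 backbone, in which the fluorescent protein is a cyan variant (CFP) rather than EGFP. It is maintained in E. coli as a high-copy plasmid through a ColE1/pUC-type origin and selected with kanamycin. The single NeoR/KanR gene (aminoglycoside phosphotransferase from Tn5) sits behind tandem bacterial (bla) and SV40 early promoters and is followed by an HSV TK polyadenylation signal. This arrangement gives kanamycin resistance in bacteria and allows G418 selection in mammalian cells. An f1 origin is also present. Short annotated fragments of ble, a bGH poly(A) signal and SV40 large T antigen appear to be backbone remnants or incidental matches rather than functional units.

The payload is driven by the human CMV immediate-early enhancer and promoter and terminated by the SV40 poly(A) signal. It consists of a mammalian codon-optimized CFP open reading frame followed by a remnant of the multiple cloning site and a short fragment of human K-Ras. According to the record, this fragment is the CaaX sequence from the K-Ras4b C-terminus. The catalogue tag field is worded ambiguously, but the feature table shows CFP upstream with the CaaX motif at the C-terminal end of the fusion. A CaaX box directs prenylation of the protein, so a K-Ras4b tail of this kind generally anchors an otherwise soluble protein at the inner leaflet of the plasma membrane. The plasmid is described as a membrane marker and membrane control, providing a cyan plasma-membrane reference signal for live-cell fluorescence imaging. The exact cloning sites used are not recorded.
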