Features (pLannotate 1.2.2; 15 found; start..end, strand, type, name):
     61..364     +  enhancer       CMV enhancer: human cytomegalovirus immediate early enhancer
    365..568     +  promoter       CMV promoter: human cytomegalovirus (CMV) immediate early promoter
    598..1314    +  CDS            CFP: cyan variant of GFP mammalian codon-optimized
   1315..1342    +  misc_feature   MCS (fragment): multiple cloning site
   1341..1388    +  CDS            K-Ras (fragment): human small GTPase proto-oncoprotein
   1412..1496    +  CDS            large T antigen (fragment): large T antigen from SV40 (simian virus 40)
   1519..1640    +  polyA_signal   SV40 poly(A) signal: SV40 polyadenylation signal
   1674..2102    -  rep_origin     f1 ori (sequence partly withheld): f1 bacteriophage origin of replication; arrow indicates direction of (+) strand synthesis
   2129..2233    +  promoter       AmpR promoter: bla
   2235..2592    +  promoter       SV40 promoter: SV40 enhancer and early promoter
   2627..3421    +  CDS            NeoR/KanR: aminoglycoside phosphotransferase from Tn5; aph(3')-II (or nptII); confers resistance to neomycin, kanamycin, and G418 (Geneticin®)
   3442..3594    +  CDS            ble (fragment): BLE_KLEPN - Experimental evidence at protein level: Swiss-Prot protein existence level 1. Binding protein with a strong affinity to the bleomycin family of antibiotics. Binds to CL990; an antimitotic-antibiotic compound. From Klebsiella pneumoniae.
   3653..3700    +  polyA_signal   HSV TK poly(A) signal: herpes simplex virus thymidine kinase polyadenylation signal (Cole and Stacy, 1985)
   3791..3807    -  polyA_signal   bGH poly(A) signal (fragment): bovine growth hormone polyadenylation signal
   4029..4617    +  rep_origin     ori: high-copy-number ColE1/pMB1/pBR322/pUC origin of replication
>Addgene plasmid #155232 | CFP-CaaX | addgene full sequence | sequence record 309999 | Addgene NGS Result
TAGTTATTAATAGTAATCAATTACGGGGTCATTAGTTCATAGCCCATATATGGAGTTCCGCGTTACATAA
CTTACGGTAAATGGCCCGCCTGGCTGACCGCCCAACGACCCCCGCCCATTGACGTCAATAATGACGTATG
TTCCCATAGTAACGCCAATAGGGACTTTCCATTGACGTCAATGGGTGGAGTATTTACGGTAAACTGCCCA
CTTGGCAGTACATCAAGTGTATCATATGCCAAGTACGCCCCCTATTGACGTCAATGACGGTAAATGGCCC
GCCTGGCATTATGCCCAGTACATGACCTTATGGGACTTTCCTACTTGGCAGTACATCTACGTATTAGTCA
TCGCTATTACCATGGTGATGCGGTTTTGGCAGTACATCAATGGGCGTGGATAGCGGTTTGACTCACGGGG
ATTTCCAAGTCTCCACCCCATTGACGTCAATGGGAGTTTGTTTTGGCACCAAAATCAACGGGACTTTCCA
AAATGTCGTAACAACTCCGCCCCATTGACGCAAATGGGCGGTAGGCGTGTACGGTGGGAGGTCTATATAA
GCAGAGCTGGTTTAGTGAACCGTCAGATCCGCTAGCGATGGTGAGCAAGGGCGAGGAGCTGTTCACCGGG
GTGGTGCCCATCCTGGTCGAGCTGGACGGCGACGTAAACGGCCACAGGTTCAGCGTGTCCGGCGAGGGCG
AGGGCGATGCCACCTACGGCAAGCTGACCCTGAAGTTCATCTGCACCACCGGCAAGCTGCCCGTGCCCTG
GCCCACCCTCGTGACCACCCTGACCTGGGGCGTGCAGTGCTTCAGCCGCTACCCCGACCACATGAAGCAG
CACGACTTCTTCAAGTCCGCCATGCCCGAAGGCTACGTCCAGGAGCGTACCATCTTCTTCAAGGACGACG
GCAACTACAAGACCCGCGCCGAGGTGAAGTTCGAGGGCGACACCCTGGTGAACCGCATCGAGCTGAAGGG
CATCGACTTCAAGGAGGACGGCAACATCTTGGGGCACAAGCTGGAGTACAACTACATCAGCCACAACGTC
TATATCACCGCCGACAAGCAGAAGAACGGCATCAAGGCCCACTTCAAGATCCGCCACAACATCGAGGACG
GCAGCGTGCAGCTCGCCGACCACTACCAGCAGAACACCCCCATCGGCGACGGCCCCGTGCTGCTGCCCGA
CAACCACTACCTGAGCACCCAGTCCGCCCTGAGCAAAGACCCCAACGAGAAGCGCGATCACATGGTCCTG
CTGGAGTTCGTGACCGCCGCCGGGATCACTCTCGGCATGGACGAGCTGTACAAGAGATCTCGAGCTCAAG
CTTCGAATTCTGGTAAAAAGAAGAAAAAGAAGTCAAAGACAAAGTGTGTAATTATGTAGAGATCCACCGG
ATCTAGATAACTGATCATAATCAGCCATACCACATTTGTAGAGGTTTTACTTGCTTTAAAAAACCTCCCA
CACCTCCCCCTGAACCTGAAACATAAAATGAATGCAATTGTTGTTGTTAACTTGTTTATTGCAGCTTATA
ATGGTTACAAATAAAGCAATAGCATCACAAATTTCACAAATAAAGCATTTTTTTCACTGCATTCTAGTTG
TGGTTTGTCCAAACTCATCAATGTATCTTAACGCGTAAATTGTAAGCGTTAATATTTTGTTAAAATTCGC
GTTAAATTTTTGTTAAATCAGCTCATTTTTTAACCAATAGGCCGAAATCGGCAAAATCCCTTATAAATCA
AAAGAATAGACCGAGATAGGGT
[37 nt withheld, positions 1773-1809]
AAAGAACGTGGACTCCAACGTCAAAGG
[49 nt withheld, positions 1837-1885]
T
[91 nt withheld, positions 1887-1977]
G
[124 nt withheld, positions 1979-2102]
CAGGTGGCACTTTTCGGGGAAATGTGCGCGGAACCCCTATTTGTTTATTTTTCTAAATACATTCAAATAT
GTATCCGCTCATGAGACAATAACCCTGATAAATGCTTCAATAATATTGAAAAAGGAAGAGTCCTGAGGCG
GAAAGAACCAGCTGTGGAATGTGTGTCAGTTAGGGTGTGGAAAGTCCCCAGGCTCCCCAGCAGGCAGAAG
TATGCAAAGCATGCATCTCAATTAGTCAGCAACCAGGTGTGGAAAGTCCCCAGGCTCCCCAGCAGGCAGA
AGTATGCAAAGCATGCATCTCAATTAGTCAGCAACCATAGTCCCGCCCCTAACTCCGCCCATCCCGCCCC
TAACTCCGCCCAGTTCCGCCCATTCTCCGCCCCATGGCTGACTAATTTTTTTTATTTATGCAGAGGCCGA
GGCCGCCTCGGCCTCTGAGCTATTCCAGAAGTAGTGAGGAGGCTTTTTTGGAGGCCTAGGCTTTTGCAAA
GATCGATCAAGAGACAGGATGAGGATCGTTTCGCATGATTGAACAAGATGGATTGCACGCAGGTTCTCCG
GCCGCTTGGGTGGAGAGGCTATTCGGCTATGACTGGGCACAACAGACAATCGGCTGCTCTGATGCCGCCG
TGTTCCGGCTGTCAGCGCAGGGGCGCCCGGTTCTTTTTGTCAAGACCGACCTGTCCGGTGCCCTGAATGA
ACTGCAAGACGAGGCAGCGCGGCTATCGTGGCTGGCCACGACGGGCGTTCCTTGCGCAGCTGTGCTCGAC
GTTGTCACTGAAGCGGGAAGGGACTGGCTGCTATTGGGCGAAGTGCCGGGGCAGGATCTCCTGTCATCTC
ACCTTGCTCCTGCCGAGAAAGTATCCATCATGGCTGATGCAATGCGGCGGCTGCATACGCTTGATCCGGC
TACCTGCCCATTCGACCACCAAGCGAAACATCGCATCGAGCGAGCACGTACTCGGATGGAAGCCGGTCTT
GTCGATCAGGATGATCTGGACGAAGAGCATCAGGGGCTCGCGCCAGCCGAACTGTTCGCCAGGCTCAAGG
CGAGCATGCCCGACGGCGAGGATCTCGTCGTGACCCATGGCGATGCCTGCTTGCCGAATATCATGGTGGA
AAATGGCCGCTTTTCTGGATTCATCGACTGTGGCCGGCTGGGTGTGGCGGACCGCTATCAGGACATAGCG
TTGGCTACCCGTGATATTGCTGAAGAGCTTGGCGGCGAATGGGCTGACCGCTTCCTCGTGCTTTACGGTA
TCGCCGCTCCCGATTCGCAGCGCATCGCCTTCTATCGCCTTCTTGACGAGTTCTTCTGAGCGGGACTCTG
GGGTTCGAAATGACCGACCAAGCGACGCCCAACCTGCCATCACGAGATTTCGATTCCACCGCCGCCTTCT
ATGAAAGGTTGGGCTTCGGAATCGTTTTCCGGGACGCCGGCTGGATGATCCTCCAGCGCGGGGATCTCAT
GCTGGAGTTCTTCGCCCACCCTAGGGGGAGGCTAACTGAAACACGGAAGGAGACAATACCGGAAGGAACC
CGCGCTATGACGGCAATAAAAAGACAGAATAAAACGCACGGTGTTGGGTCGTTTGTTCATAAACGCGGGG
TTCGGTCCCAGGGCTGGCACTCTGTCGATACCCCACCGAGACCCCATTGGGGCCAATACGCCCGCGTTTC
TTCCTTTTCCCCACCCCACCCCCCAAGTTCGGGTGAAGGCCCAGGGCTCGCAGCCAACGTCGGGGCGGCA
GGCCCTGCCATAGCCTCAGGTTACTCATATATACTTTAGATTGATTTAAAACTTCATTTTTAATTTAAAA
GGATCTAGGTGAAGATCCTTTTTGATAATCTCATGACCAAAATCCCTTAACGTGAGTTTTCGTTCCACTG
AGCGTCAGACCCCGTAGAAAAGATCAAAGGATCTTCTTGAGATCCTTTTTTTCTGCGCGTAATCTGCTGC
TTGCAAACAAAAAAACCACCGCTACCAGCGGTGGTTTGTTTGCCGGATCAAGAGCTACCAACTCTTTTTC
CGAAGGTAACTGGCTTCAGCAGAGCGCAGATACCAAATACTGTTCTTCTAGTGTAGCCGTAGTTAGGCCA
CCACTTCAAGAACTCTGTAGCACCGCCTACATACCTCGCTCTGCTAATCCTGTTACCAGTGGCTGCTGCC
AGTGGCGATAAGTCGTGTCTTACCGGGTTGGACTCAAGACGATAGTTACCGGATAAGGCGCAGCGGTCGG
GCTGAACGGGGGGTTCGTGCACACAGCCCAGCTTGGAGCGAACGACCTACACCGAACTGAGATACCTACA
GCGTGAGCTATGAGAAAGCGCCACGCTTCCCGAAGGGAGAAAGGCGGACAGGTATCCGGTAAGCGGCAGG
GTCGGAACAGGAGAGCGCACGAGGGAGCTTCCAGGGGGAAACGCCTGGTATCTTTATAGTCCTGTCGGGT
TTCGCCACCTCTGACTTGAGCGTCGATTTTTGTGATGCTCGTCAGGGGGGCGGAGCCTATGGAAAAACGC
CAGCAACGCGGCCTTTTTACGGTTCCTGGCCTTTTGCTGGCCTTTTGCTCACATGTTCTTTCCTGCGTTA
TCCCCTGATTCTGTGGATAACCGTATTACCGCCATGCAT
